>Addgene plasmid #206099 | EYFP Cav2.2 pRK5 | addgene full sequence | sequence record 412907 | Addgene NGS Result
TTCGAGCTCGCCCGACATTGATTATTGACTAGTTATTAATAGTAATCAATTACGGGGTCATTAGTTCATA
GCCCATATATGGAGTTCCGCGTTACATAACTTACGGTAAATGGCCCGCCTGGCTGACCGCCCAACGACCC
CCGCCCATTGACGTCAATAATGACGTATGTTCCCATAGTAACGCCAATAGGGACTTTCCATTGACGTCAA
TGGGTGGAGTATTTACGGTAAACTGCCCACTTGGCAGTACATCAAGTGTATCATATGCCAAGTACGCCCC
CTATTGACGTCAATGACGGTAAATGGCCCGCCTGGCATTATGCCCAGTACATGACCTTATGGGACTTTCC
TACTTGGCAGTACATCTACGTATTAGTCATCGCTATTACCATGGTGATGCGGTTTTGGCAGTACATCAAT
GGGCGTGGATAGCGGTTTGACTCACGGGGATTTCCAAGTCTCCACCCCATTGACGTCAATGGGAGTTTGT
TTTGGCACCAAAATCAACGGGACTTTCCAAAATGTCGTAACAACTCCGCCCCATTGACGCAAATGGGCGG
TAGGCGTGTACGGTGGGAGGTCTATATAAGCAGAGCTCGTTTAGTGAACCGTCAGATCGCCTGGAGACGC
CATCCACGCTGTTTTGACCTCCATAGAAGACACCGGGACCGATCCAGCCTCCGCGGCCGGGAACGGTGCA
TTGGAACGCGGATTCCCCGTGCCAAGAGTGACGTAAGTACCGCCTATAGAGTCTATAGGCCCACCCCCTT
GGCTTCGTTAGAACGCGGCTACAATTAATACATAACCTTATGTATCATACACATACGATTTAGGTGACAC
TATAGAATAACATCCACTTTGCCTTTCTCTCCACAGGTGTCCACTCCCAGGTCCAACTGCACCTCGGTTC
TATCGATTGAATTCCGCCACCATGGTGAGCAAGGGCGAGGAGCTGTTCACCGGGGTGGTGCCCATCCTGG
TCGAGCTGGACGGCGACGTAAACGGCCACAAGTTCAGCGTGTCCGGCGAGGGCGAGGGCGATGCCACCTA
CGGCAAGCTGACCCTGAAGTTCATCTGCACCACCGGCAAGCTGCCCGTGCCCTGGCCCACCCTCGTGACC
ACCTTCGGCTACGGCCTGCAGTGCTTCGCCCGCTACCCCGACCACATGAAGCAGCACGACTTCTTCAAGT
CCGCCATGCCCGAAGGCTACGTCCAGGAGCGCACCATCTTCTTCAAGGACGACGGCAACTACAAGACCCG
CGCCGAGGTGAAGTTCGAGGGCGACACCCTGGTGAACCGCATCGAGCTGAAGGGCATCGACTTCAAGGAG
GACGGCAACATCCTGGGGCACAAGCTGGAGTACAACTACAACAGCCACAACGTCTATATCATGGCCGACA
AGCAGAAGAACGGCATCAAGGTGAACTTCAAGATCCGCCACAACATCGAGGACGGCAGCGTGCAGCTCGC
CGACCACTACCAGCAGAACACCCCCATCGGCGACGGCCCCGTGCTGCTGCCCGACAACCACTACCTGAGC
TACCAGTCCGCCCTGAGCAAAGACCCCAACGAGAAGCGCGATCACATGGTCCTGCTGGAGTTCGTGACCG
CCGCCGGGATCACTCTCGGCATGGACGAGCTGTACAAGTCCAGCATGGTCCGCTTCGGGGACGAGCTGGG
CGGCCGCTATGGGGGCGCGGGCGGCGCGGAGCGGGCCCGGGGCGGCGGGGCCGGCGGGGCTGGCGGCCCG
GGCCCCGGGGGGCTGCCGCCGGGCCAGCGGGTCCTCTACAAACAGTCGATCGCGCAGCGCGCGCGGACCA
TGGCGCTGTACAACCCCATCCCGGTCAAGCAGAACTGCTTCACCGTCAACCGCTCGCTCTTCGTCTTCAG
CGAGGACAACGTCGTCCGCAAATACGCCAAGCGCATCACCGAGTGGCCTCCGTTCGAGTACATGATCCTG
GCCACCATCATCGCCAACTGCATCGTGCTGGCCCTGGAGCAGCACCTCCCTGACGGGGACAAGACGCCTA
TGTCCGAGCGCCTGGATGACACCGAGCCCTACTTCATTGGGATCTTCTGCTTCGAGGCGGGGATCAAGAT
CCTGGCCCTGGGCTTTGTTCTGCACAAGGGCTCCTATCTGCGGAACGGCTGGAACGTCATGGACTTCGTG
GTAGTCCTCACGGGGATTCTTGCCACAGCCGGAACCGACTTCGACCTGCGAACGCTGAGGGCTGTGCGTG
TGCTAAGGCCCCTGAAGCTGGTGTCTGGGATTCCGAGCTTGCAGGTGGTGCTCAAGTCCATCATGAAGGC
CATGGTCCCGCTGCTGCAGATCGGGCTGCTGCTCTTCTTCGCCATCCTCATGTTTGCCATCATCGGCCTC
GAGTTCTACATGGGCAAGTTCCACAAGGCCTGCTTCCCCAACAGCACAGACCCAGATCCCGTGGGTGACT
TCCCCTGTGGCAAGGAGGCCCCGGCCCGGCTCTGTGAGGGAGACACGGAGTGCCGGGAGTACTGGGCCGG
ACCCAACTTTGGTATCACCAACTTTGACAACATCCTGTTTGCCATCTTGACCGTGTTCCAGTGCATCACC
ATGGAGGGCTGGACTGACATCCTCTACAATACAAACGATGCAGCCGGCAACACGTGGAACTGGCTCTACT
TCATCCCTCTCATCATCATCGGCTCCTTCTTCATGCTCAACCTGGTGCTGGGTGTGCTCTCAGGAGAGTT
TGCTAAGGAGCGCGAGAGAGTGGAGAACCGCCGCGCCTTCCTGAAGCTCCGGCGGCAGCAGCAGATTGAG
CGGGAGCTCAACGGGTACCTGGAGTGGATCTTCAAGGCTGAGGAAGTCATGCTGGCTGAGGAGGACAGGA
ACGCAGAGGAGAAGTCCCCTCTGGATGCAGTGTTGAAGAGAGCAGCTGCCAAGAAGAGCAGAAGCGACCT
GATCCAGGCCGAGGAGGGGGAGGGCCGGCTCACAGGCCTCTGTGCTCCCGGTTCCCCGTTCGCCCGTGCC
AGCCTGAAAAGCGGGAAGACGGAGAGCTCGTCGTACTTCCGGAGGAAGGAGAAGATGTTCCGCTTCTTCA
TCCGGCGCATGGTGAAGGCACAGAGCTTCTACTGGACGGTGCTGTGTGTGGTGGCACTGAACACACTGTG
CGTGGCCATGGTGCACTACAACCAGCCGCAGCGGCTCACCACGGCATTGTACTTTGCAGAGTTTGTTTTC
CTGGGTCTCTTCCTCACAGAGATGTCCCTGAAGATGTATGGCCTGGGGCCCAGGAGCTACTTCCGGTCCT
CCTTCAACTGTTTTGACTTTGGGGTCATCGTGGGCAGTATCTTTGAAGTGGTCTGGGCTGCTGTCAAGCC
AGGGACCTCCTTCGGGATCAGTGTTCTGCGGGCTCTGCGCTTACTGAGAATCTTCAAGGTCACCAAATAC
TGGAACTCCCTACGGAACCTGGTGGTGTCTCTGCTCAACTCCATGAAGTCCATCATCAGCCTCCTCTTCC
TGCTCTTCCTGTTCATTGTTGTCTTTGCTCTGCTGGGGATGCAGCTGTTTGGAGGCCAGTTCAACTTTAA
AGACGAGACCCCAACGACCAACTTTGACACCTTCCCTGCTGCTATCCTCACCGTCTTCCAGATCCTGACC
GGAGAGGACTGGAATGCGGTCATGTACCACGGGATCGAGTCGCAAGGTGGCGTCAGCAGAGGAATGTTCT
CCTCCTTCTACTTCATTGTCCTCACTCTGTTTGGGAACTACACCCTGCTGAATGTCTTCCTGGCCATTGC
TGTGGACAACCTTGCCAATGCTCAGGAGCTGACCAAGGATGAAGAGGAGATGGAAGAAGCAGCCAATCAG
AAACTCGCCTTGCAGAAGGCCAAGGAAGTGGCTGAAGTCAGCCCCATGTCTGCTGCGAACATCTCCATTG
CCGCCAGGCAGCAGAACTCGGCCAAAGCGCGCTCGGTGTGGGAGCAGCGAGCCAGCCAGCTGCGGCTGCA
GAACCTGAGGGCCAGCTGCGAGGCGCTGTACAGCGAGATGGACCCCGAGGAGAGGCTGCGCTACGCCACC
GCGCGCCACCTGCGGCCCGACGTGAAGACGCACCTGGACCGGCCGCTGGTGGTTGAGCCCGGCCGCGACG
CTCCGCGGGGCCCCCCGGGGGGGAAGTCCCGGCCGGATGGCTCGGAGGCCCCCGAGGGTGCGGATCCCCC
GCGCAGGCATCACCGGCACCGAGACAAGGACAAGGCTCCCGCCACGGTCCCCTCGGCGGGGGAACAGGAC
AGAGCCGAAGCTCTGAGGGCAGAGGGCGGGGAGCTGGGGCCCCGCGAGGAGCGGGGGCGGCCACGCCGCA
GCCGCAGCAAGGAGGCCCCGGGCGCCCCGGAGGTGCGCAGCGATCGCGGCCGTGGCCCGTGTCCTGAAGG
TGGTCGGCGCCACCACCGGCGCGGGTCACCGGAGGAGGCAGCTGAGAGGGAGCCCCGCCGCCACCGCGCG
CACCGGCACGGGCCCGACCCGGGCAAGGAGGGCCCAGCGTCCGGGACCAGGGGCGAGCGGCGCGCACGAC
ACCGCACGGGCCCCCGGGCGTGCCCCCGGGAGGCTGAGAGCAGCGAGGAGCCTGCGCGGCGGCACCGGGC
TCGGCACAAGGCGCCGCCCACCCAGGAGACCGCGGAGAAGGACAAGGAGGCTGCCGAGAAGGGGGGCGAG
GCCACGGAGGCCGAGAAGGACAAGGAGGCTCGGAACCACCAGCCCAAGGAGCTGCCCTGTGACCTGGAGG
CCATCGGCATGCTGGGAGTGGGCGCTGTGCATACGCTGCCCAGCACCTGTCTGCAGAAGGTGGAGGAGCA
GCCAGAGGATGCGGACAACCAGCGGAACGTCACCCGCATGGGTAGTCAGCCCCCGGACACCAGCACCACT
GTGCACATTCCTGTGACGCTGACCGGCCCCCCCGGGGAGACCACGGTAGTGCCCAGTGGAAACGTGGACC
TGGAAAGTCAAGCAGAGGGGAAGAAGGAGGTGGAAACCAGCGATGTGATGAGGAGCGGCCCTCGGCCCAT
TGTCCCGTACAGTTCCATGTTCTGTTTAAGCCCAACCAACCTGCTGCGCCGCTGCTGCCACTACATTGTG
ACCATGCGATACTTCGAGATGGTCATCCTCGTGGTCATCGCCCTGAGCAGCATCGCCCTGGCTGCCGAGG
ACCCCGTGAGAACAGACTCTCCCAGGAATAATGCTCTGAAGTACATGGACTACATCTTCACAGGCGTCTT
CACCTTCGAGATGGTGATAAAGATGATCGATTTGGGACTGCTGCTACACCCTGGAGCCTATTTCCGGGAT
CTGTGGAACATTCTGGACTTCATTGTGGTCAGTGGGGCCCTGGTGGCATTTGCTTTCTCAGGATCCAAAG
GGAAAGACATCAGCACCATCAAATCCCTGAGAGTCCTGCGTGTGCTGCGGCCACTCAAGACCATCAAGCG
GCTGCCCAAGCTCAAGGCCGTGTTTGACTGTGTGGTGAACTCACTGAAAAACGTCCTCAACATCCTGATC
GTCTACATGCTCTTCATGTTCATCTTTGCCGTCATTGCCGTGCAGCTCTTCAAAGGGAAGTTCTTCTACT
GCACGGACGAATCCAAGGAGCTGGAGCGTGACTGCAGGGGTCAGTATTTGGATTATGAGAAGGAGGAAGT
GGAAGCTCAACCGAGGCAGTGGAAGAAATATGACTTCCACTATGACAACGTGCTCTGGGCTCTGCTAACG
CTCTTCACGGTGTCCACAGGGGAAGGGTGGCCCATGGTGCTGAAACACTCTGTGGATGCCACCTACGAGG
AGCAGGGCCCGAGCCCCGGGTACCGCATGGAGCTCTCCATCTTCTACGTGGTCTACTTTGTGGTCTTTCC
CTTCTTCTTTGTCAACATCTTCGTGGCCTTGATCATCATCACCTTCCAGGAGCAGGGGGACAAGGTGATG
TCCGAGTGCAGCCTGGAGAAGAACGAGAGGGCTTGCATCGACTTTGCCATCAGCGCCAGACCCCTGACGC
GGTACATGCCCCAGAACAAGCAGTCGTTCCAGTATAAGACGTGGACGTTCGTGGTGTCCCCACCTTTTGA
GTACTTCATCATGGCTATGATCGCCCTCAACACTGTGGTGCTGATGATGAAGTTCTACGATGCGCCGTAC
GAGTATGAGCTAATGCTGAAATGCCTGAACATCGTGTTCACGTCCATGTTCTCCATGGAGTGTGTGCTGA
AGATCATCGCCTTCGGGGTGCTGAACTATTTCAGAGATGCCTGGAATGTCTTTGACTTTGTCACGGTGTT
GGGAAGTATTACTGATATTTTGGTAACAGAGATTGCGAACAACTTCATCAACCTCAGCTTCCTGCGCCTG
TTCCGGGCCGCGCGGCTCATCAAGCTGCTGCGCCAGGGCTACACCATCCGCATCCTGCTTTGGACCTTCG
TGCAGTCCTTCAAGGCGCTGCCCTACGTGTGTCTCCTCATCGCCATGCTCTTCTTCATCTACGCCATCAT
TGGCATGCAGGTTTTTGGGAACATCGCCCTGGACGATGACACCAGCATCAACAGGCACAATAACTTCCGG
ACGTTTCTGCAGGCCTTGATGTTGCTGTTCAGGAGCGCCACGGGGGAGGCCTGGCACGAGATAATGCTGT
CGTGCCTCAGCAGCCGGGCCTGCGACGAGCACTCCAATGCCAGCGAGTGCGGCAGCGACTTTGCCTACTT
TTACTTCGTCTCCTTCATCTTCCTCTGCTCCTTTCTGATGTTGAACCTCTTTGTGGCTGTGATCATGGAC
AATTTTGAGTACCTTACACGGGACTCTTCCATCTTAGGGCCTCACCACCTGGATGAGTTCATCCGGGTCT
GGGCTGAATACGACCCGGCCGCGTGTGGGCGCATCAGTTACAGTGACATGTTTGAGATGCTGAAGCACAT
GTCCCCACCCCTGGGGCTGGGGAAGAAGTGCCCTGCTCGAGTCGCGTACAAGCGCCTGGTCCGCATGAAC
ATGCCCATCTCCAGTGAGGACATGACGGTGCACTTCACATCCACGCTGATGGCTCTCATTCGGACAGCGC
TGGACATCAAGCTGGCACCAGCTGGGACCAAGCAGCACCAGTGCGACGCAGAGCTGAGGAAGGAGATTTC
CTGTGTGTGGGCCAATCTGCCCCAGAAGACCCTGGACTTACTGGTACCACCCCATAAGCCTGACGAGATG
ACGGTGGGCAAAGTCTATGCAGCTCTGATGATCTTCGACTTCTACAAACAGAACAAAACCAGCAGAGACC
AGACTCAGCAAGCCCCCGGAGGCCTGTCCCAGCTGGGCCCCGTGTCCCTGTTCCACCCGCTGAAGGCCAC
GCTGGAGCAGACTCAGCCGGCGCTGCGTGGAGCCCGGGCTTTCCTGCGGCAGAAGAGTTCTGCCTCCCTG
AGCAACGGCGGGGCCGTACAAACCCAGGAGAGCGGCATCAAGGAATCGGTTTCTTGGGGCACTCAGAGGA
CCCAGGATGTGCTTTGCGAGGCCAGGGCACCCCTGGAGCGGGGCCACTCAGCTGAGATCCCAGTCGGGCA
GCCTGGGACACTGGCTGTAGATGTCCAGATGCAGAACATGACTCTGAGTGGCCCTGACGCCGAGCCGCAG
CCAGGGCTGGAGAGCCAGGGCCGAGCCGCCTCCATGCCCCGCCTGGCCGCAGAAACACAGCCCGCGCCTG
ACGCCAGCCCCATGAAGCGCTCCATCTCCACGCTGGCCCCGCGCCCCCACACGGCCCGGCTCGGCAGCAC
CGCGCTGGACCGCCCAGCCCCCAGCCAGGCCCCGCACCATCACCACCACCGCTGCCACCGCCGCAGGGAC
AGGAAGCAGCGGTCCCTGGAGAAGGGTCCCAGCCTGTCTGCTGACACAGATGGGGCCCCCGACAGCACGG
TGGGGCCAGGACTGCCCACGGGGGAGGGCCCCCCCGGCTGCAGGCGGGAGCGGGAGCGCAGGCAGGAGCG
GGGCCGGTCCCAGGAGCGGAGGCAGCCCTCGTCCTCCTCCTCGGAGAAGCATCGCTTCTACTCCTGTGAC
CGCTTCGGGGGCCGCGAACCCCCACAGCCCAAGCCCTCCCTCAGTAGTCACCCCACGTCGCCGACGGCCG
GGCAGGAGCCGGGACCCCACCCGCAGGGGAGTGGTTCGGTTCACGGGAGCCCCCTGCTGTCCACATCTGG
TGCTAGCACCCCGGGCCGGGGGCGGAGGCAGCTCCCCCAGACCCCCTTGACCCCCCGCCCCAGCGTCACC
TACAAGACGGCCAACTCCTCGCCTGTCCACTTCGCCGGGGCACCGAGCGGCCTCCCCGCCTTCTCCCCCG
GCCGGCTCAGCCGGGGCCTCTCAGAACACAACGCCCTGCTGCAGAGGGACCCGCTCAGCCGGCCCCTGGC
GCCCGGCTCGCGCATCGGCTCCGACCCCTACCTGGGGCAGCGGCTGGACAGCGAGGCGCCCGCCCGTGCC
CTGCCCGAGGACGCGCCCGCCTTTGAGGAGACCGCGGCCAGCAACTCGGGCCGCTCCTCCCGGACCTCGT
ACGTGTCCTCACTGACCTCGCAGCCCCCGCCGCTGCGCCGCGTGCCCAACGGCTACCACTGCACTCTGGG
GCTGGGCGGGGGCGGCCGGGCGCGGCGCGGCTGCCACCACCCCGACCGCGACCGCCGGTGCTAGACTAGT
TCTAGCAAGCTTGGCCGCCATGGCCCAACTTGTTTATTGCAGCTTATAATGGTTACAAATAAAGCAATAG
CATCACAAATTTCACAAATAAAGCATTTTTTTCACTGCATTCTAGTTGTGGTTTGTCCAAACTCATCAAT
GTATCTTATCATGTCTGGATCGGGAATTAATTCGGCGCAGCACCATGGCCTGAAATAACCTCTGAAAGAG
GAACTTGGTTAGGTACCTTCTGAGGCGGAAAGAACCAGCTGTGGAATGTGTGTCAGTTAGGGTGTGGAAA
GTCCCCAGGCTCCCCAGCAGGCAGAAGTATGCAAAGCATGCATCTCAATTAGTCAGCAACCAGGTGTGGA
AAGTCCCCAGGCTCCCCAGCAGGCAGAAGTATGCAAAGCATGCATCTCAATTAGTCAGCAACCATAGTCC
CGCCCCTAACTCCGCCCATCCCGCCCCTAACTCCGCCCAGTTCCGCCCATTCTCCGCCCCATGGCTGACT
AATTTTTTTTATTTATGCAGAGGCCGAGGCCGCCTCGGCCTCTGAGCTATTCCAGAAGTAGTGAGGAGGC
TTTTTTGGAGGCCTAGGCTTTTGCAAAAAGCTGTTAACAGCTTGGCACTGGCCGTCGTTTTACAACGTCG
TGACTGGGAAAACCCTGGCGTTACCCAACTTAATCGCCTTGCAGCACATCCCCCTTTCGCCAGCTGGCGT
AATAGCGAAGAGGCCCGCACCGATCGCCCTTCCCAACAGTTGCGCAGCCTGAATGGCGAATGGCGCCTGA
TGCGGTATTTTCTCCTTACGCATCTGTGCGGTATTTCACACCGCATA
[142 nt withheld, positions 9498-9639]
C
[141 nt withheld, positions 9641-9781]
CCTTTGACGTTGGAGTCCACGTTCTTT
[37 nt withheld, positions 9809-9845]
ACCCTATCTCGGGCTATTCTTTTGATTTATAAGGGATTTTGCCGATTTCGGCCTATTGGTTAAAAAATGA
GCTGATTTAACAAAAATTTAACGCGAATTTTAACAAAATATTAACGTTTACAATTTTATGGTGCACTCTC
AGTACAATCTGCTCTGATGCCGCATAGTTAAGCCAGCCCCGACACCCGCCAACACCCGCTGACGCGCCCT
GACGGGCTTGTCTGCTCCCGGCATCCGCTTACAGACAAGCTGTGACCGTCTCCGGGAGCTGCATGTGTCA
GAGGTTTTCACCGTCATCACCGAAACGCGCGAGACGAAAGGGCCTCGTGATACGCCTATTTTTATAGGTT
AATGTCATGATAATAATGGTTTCTTAGACGTCAGGTGGCACTTTTCGGGGAAATGTGCGCGGAACCCCTA
TTTGTTTATTTTTCTAAATACATTCAAATATGTATCCGCTCATGAGACAATAACCCTGATAAATGCTTCA
ATAATATTGAAAAAGGAAGAGTATGAGTATTCAACATTTCCGTGTCGCCCTTATTCCCTTTTTTGCGGCA
TTTTGCCTTCCTGTTTTTGCTCACCCAGAAACGCTGGTGAAAGTAAAAGATGCTGAAGATCAGTTGGGTG
CACGAGTGGGTTACATCGAACTGGATCTCAACAGCGGTAAGATCCTTGAGAGTTTTCGCCCCGAAGAACG
TTTTCCAATGATGAGCACTTTTAAAGTTCTGCTATGTGGCGCGGTATTATCCCGTATTGACGCCGGGCAA
GAGCAACTCGGTCGCCGCATACACTATTCTCAGAATGACTTGGTTGAGTACTCACCAGTCACAGAAAAGC
ATCTTACGGATGGCATGACAGTAAGAGAATTATGCAGTGCTGCCATAACCATGAGTGATAACACTGCGGC
CAACTTACTTCTGACAACGATCGGAGGACCGAAGGAGCTAACCGCTTTTTTGCACAACATGGGGGATCAT
GTAACTCGCCTTGATCGTTGGGAACCGGAGCTGAATGAAGCCATACCAAACGACGAGCGTGACACCACGA
TGCCTGTAGCAATGGCAACAACGTTGCGCAAACTATTAACTGGCGAACTACTTACTCTAGCTTCCCGGCA
ACAATTAATAGACTGGATGGAGGCGGATAAAGTTGCAGGACCACTTCTGCGCTCGGCCCTTCCGGCTGGC
TGGTTTATTGCTGATAAATCTGGAGCCGGTGAGCGTGGGTCTCGCGGTATCATTGCAGCACTGGGGCCAG
ATGGTAAGCCCTCCCGTATCGTAGTTATCTACACGACGGGGAGTCAGGCAACTATGGATGAACGAAATAG
ACAGATCGCTGAGATAGGTGCCTCACTGATTAAGCATTGGTAACTGTCAGACCAAGTTTACTCATATATA
CTTTAGATTGATTTAAAACTTCATTTTTAATTTAAAAGGATCTAGGTGAAGATCCTTTTTGATAATCTCA
TGACCAAAATCCCTTAACGTGAGTTTTCGTTCCACTGAGCGTCAGACCCCGTAGAAAAGATCAAAGGATC
TTCTTGAGATCCTTTTTTTCTGCGCGTAATCTGCTGCTTGCAAACAAAAAAACCACCGCTACCAGCGGTG
GTTTGTTTGCCGGATCAAGAGCTACCAACTCTTTTTCCGAAGGTAACTGGCTTCAGCAGAGCGCAGATAC
CAAATACTGTTCTTCTAGTGTAGCCGTAGTTAGGCCACCACTTCAAGAACTCTGTAGCACCGCCTACATA
CCTCGCTCTGCTAATCCTGTTACCAGTGGCTGCTGCCAGTGGCGATAAGTCGTGTCTTACCGGGTTGGAC
TCAAGACGATAGTTACCGGATAAGGCGCAGCGGTCGGGCTGAACGGGGGGTTCGTGCACACAGCCCAGCT
TGGAGCGAACGACCTACACCGAACTGAGATACCTACAGCGTGAGCTATGAGAAAGCGCCACGCTTCCCGA
AGGGAGAAAGGCGGACAGGTATCCGGTAAGCGGCAGGGTCGGAACAGGAGAGCGCACGAGGGAGCTTCCA
GGGGGAAACGCCTGGTATCTTTATAGTCCTGTCGGGTTTCGCCACCTCTGACTTGAGCGTCGATTTTTGT
GATGCTCGTCAGGGGGGCGGAGCCTATGGAAAAACGCCAGCAACGCGGCCTTTTTACGGTTCCTGGCCTT
TTGCTGGCCTTTTGCTCACATGTTCTTTCCTGCGTTATCCCCTGATTCTGTGGATAACCGTATTACCGCC
TTTGAGTGAGCTGATACCGCTCGCCGCAGCCGAACGACCGAGCGCAGCGAGTCAGTGAGCGAGGAAGCGG
AAGAGCGCCCAATACGCAAACCGCCTCTCCCCGCGCGTTGGCCGATTCATTAATGCAGCTGGCACGACAG
GTTTCCCGACTGGAAAGCGGGCAGTGAGCGCAACGCAATTAATGTGAGTTAGCTCACTCATTAGGCACCC
CAGGCTTTACACTTTATGCTTCCGGCTCGTATGTTGTGTGGAATTGTGAGCGGATAACAATTTCACACAG
GAAACAGCTATGACATGATTACGAATTAA
Features (pLannotate 1.2.2; 21 found; start..end, strand, type, name):
     14..393     +  enhancer       CMV enhancer: human cytomegalovirus immediate early enhancer
    394..597     +  promoter       CMV promoter: human cytomegalovirus (CMV) immediate early promoter
    733..776     +  intron         CMV intron (fragment): modified intron A from human cytomegalovirus
    828..846     +  promoter       SP6 promoter: promoter for bacteriophage SP6 RNA polymerase
    850..887     +  CDS            IgH signal sequence (fragment): signal sequence from the mouse immunoglobulin heavy chain variable region
    932..1648    +  CDS            EYFP: EYFP is a basic (constitutively fluorescent) green/yellow fluorescent protein published in 1996, derived from Aequorea victoria. It is reported to be a very rapidly-maturing weak dimer with high acid sensitivity.
   1655..8671    +  CDS            CACNA1B: CAC1B_RABIT - Also known as CACH5, CACNL1A5. Experimental evidence at protein level: Swiss-Prot protein existence level 1. Voltage-sensitive calcium channels (VSCC) mediate the entry of calcium ions into excitable cells and are also involved in a variety of calcium-dependent processes, including muscle contraction, hormone or neurotransmitter release, gene expression, cell motility, cell division and cell death. The isoform alpha-1B gives rise to N-type calcium currents. N-type calcium channels belong to the 'high-voltage activated' (HVA) group and are specifically blocked by omega-conotoxin-
   8707..8841    +  polyA_signal   SV40 poly(A) signal: SV40 polyadenylation signal
   8910..9267    +  promoter       SV40 promoter: SV40 enhancer and early promoter
   9286..9440    +  CDS            lacZα (fragment): LacZα fragment of β-galactosidase; lacZ fragment
   9446..9497    -  misc_feature   bom (fragment): basis of mobility region from pBR322
   9516..9896    +  rep_origin     M13 ori (sequence partly withheld): M13 bacteriophage origin of replication; arrow indicates direction of (+) strand synthesis
   9972..10021   -  misc_feature   bom (fragment): basis of mobility region from pBR322
  10123..10158   -  CDS            rop (fragment): Rop protein, which maintains plasmids at low copy number; rop
  10253..10357   +  promoter       AmpR promoter: bla
  10358..11218   +  CDS            AmpR: β-lactamase; bla; confers resistance to ampicillin, carbenicillin, and related antibiotics
  11389..11977   +  rep_origin     ori: high-copy-number ColE1/pMB1/pBR322/pUC origin of replication
  12160..12252   +  CDS            lacI (fragment): lac repressor; lacI; The lac repressor binds to the lac operator to inhibit transcription in E. coli. This inhibition can be relieved by adding lactose or isopropyl-β-D-thiogalactopyranoside (IPTG).
  12265..12286   +  protein_bind   CAP binding site: CAP binding activates transcription in the presence of cAMP. E. coli catabolite activator protein
  12301..12331   +  promoter       lac promoter: promoter for the E. coli lac operon
  12335..12357   +  protein_bind   lac operator (fragment): The lac repressor binds to the lac operator to inhibit transcription in E. coli. This inhibition can be relieved by adding lactose or isopropyl-β-D-thiogalactopyranoside (IPTG). lac repressor encoded by lacI
