[The description below was written by a language model from this plasmid's Addgene catalogue record and pLannotate feature annotations shown in this document.]
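Description:
EYFP Cav2.2 pRK5 is a mammalian expression plasmid built on the pRK5 backbone. It carries the rabbit CACNA1B cDNA, which encodes the Cav2.2 (alpha1B) pore-forming subunit of the N-type, high-voltage-activated calcium channel. The channel is fused at its N terminus to the yellow fluorescent protein EYFP. In the sequenced record of about 12.4 kb, the EYFP coding region sits immediately upstream of the roughly 7 kb CACNA1B open reading frame, consistent with a single fusion protein. Transcription is driven by the human cytomegalovirus immediate-early enhancer and promoter and terminated by an SV40 polyadenylation signal. Between the promoter and the fusion lie backbone-derived elements: a fragment of CMV intron A, an SP6 phage promoter, and a short match annotated as an immunoglobulin heavy-chain signal sequence fragment. That last match is probably part of the pRK5 leader and intron region rather than a functional secretion signal, though the record does not say. The depositor notes that the 5' end of the channel cDNA is very GC rich, and the 5' cloning site is recorded as unknown.

The plasmid is propagated in E. coli at high copy from a ColE1/pUC-type origin under ampicillin selection (beta-lactamase). The backbone also contains an M13 single-strand origin, an SV40 enhancer/early promoter region, and remnants of lacZα, lacI, rop and bom. No mammalian selection marker is annotated, so the construct is suited to transient transfection. The fluorescent tag allows expression and localisation of the channel subunit to be followed. The associated publication concerns suppression of Cav2.2 synthesis by truncated channel constructs, but the record does not state this plasmid's specific role in that work.
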