Addgene plasmid #206099: EYFP Cav2.2 pRK5
Depositing lab: Annette Dolphin. Publication: Dominant-negative synthesis suppression of voltage-gated calcium channel Cav2.2 induced by truncated constructs. Raghib A, Bertaso F, Davies A, Page KM, Meir A, Bogdanov Y, Dolphin AC. J Neurosci. 2001 Nov 1;21(21):8495-504. 21/21/8495 PubMed 11606638.
Backbone
  Vector backbone: pRK5
  Backbone size w/o insert (bp): 4716
  Vector type: Mammalian Expression
Growth in bacteria
  Bacterial resistance: Ampicillin, 100 μg/mL
  Growth temperature: 37°C
  Growth strain: DH5alpha
  Copy number: High Copy
Gene/Insert
  Gene/Insert name: cacna1b (alt name: Cav2.2 alpha1B)
  Species: O. cuniculus (rabbit)
  Insert size (bp): 7797
  Entrez Gene: CACNA1B
  Promoter: CMV
  Tag / fusion protein: EYFP (N terminal on insert)
  Cloning method: Restriction Enzyme; 5′ cloning site unknown (unknown if destroyed)
  Sequencing primers: 5′ TTTGCCTTTCTCTCCACA; 3′ TGAGTTTGGACAAACCAC
Resource information
  A portion of this plasmid was derived from a plasmid made by: Yasuo Mori
Terms and licenses: Academic/Nonprofit Terms; Industry Terms: Not Available to Industry
Depositor comments: 5' end of DNA is very GC rich
How to cite: EYFP Cav2.2 pRK5 was a gift from Annette Dolphin (Addgene plasmid # 206099 ; http://n2t.net/addgene:206099 ; RRID:Addgene_206099)
